>Addgene plasmid #139448 | RRL.sin.cPPT.CMV/Flag-E2-crimson.IRES-puro.WPRE (MT06) | addgene full sequence | sequence record 308467 | Addgene NGS Result
AGGTGGCACTTTTCGGGGAAATGTGCGCGGAACCCCTATTTGTTTATTTTTCTAAATACATTCAAATATG
TATCCGCTCATGAGACAATAACCCTGATAAATGCTTCAATAATATTGAAAAAGGAAGAGTATGAGTATTC
AACATTTCCGTGTCGCCCTTATTCCCTTTTTTGCGGCATTTTGCCTTCCTGTTTTTGCTCACCCAGAAAC
GCTGGTGAAAGTAAAAGATGCTGAAGATCAGTTGGGTGCACGAGTGGGTTACATCGAACTGGATCTCAAC
AGCGGTAAGATCCTTGAGAGTTTTCGCCCCGAAGAACGTTTTCCAATGATGAGCACTTTTAAAGTTCTGC
TATGTGGCGCGGTATTATCCCGTATTGACGCCGGGCAAGAGCAACTCGGTCGCCGCATACACTATTCTCA
GAATGACTTGGTTGAGTACTCACCAGTCACAGAAAAGCATCTTACGGATGGCATGACAGTAAGAGAATTA
TGCAGTGCTGCCATAACCATGAGTGATAACACTGCGGCCAACTTACTTCTGACAACGATCGGAGGACCGA
AGGAGCTAACCGCTTTTTTGCACAACATGGGGGATCATGTAACTCGCCTTGATCGTTGGGAACCGGAGCT
GAATGAAGCCATACCAAACGACGAGCGTGACACCACGATGCCTGTAGCAATGGCAACAACGTTGCGCAAA
CTATTAACTGGCGAACTACTTACTCTAGCTTCCCGGCAACAATTAATAGACTGGATGGAGGCGGATAAAG
TTGCAGGACCACTTCTGCGCTCGGCCCTTCCGGCTGGCTGGTTTATTGCTGATAAATCTGGAGCCGGTGA
GCGTGGGTCTCGCGGTATCATTGCAGCACTGGGGCCAGATGGTAAGCCCTCCCGTATCGTAGTTATCTAC
ACGACGGGGAGTCAGGCAACTATGGATGAACGAAATAGACAGATCGCTGAGATAGGTGCCTCACTGATTA
AGCATTGGTAACTGTCAGACCAAGTTTACTCATATATACTTTAGATTGATTTAAAACTTCATTTTTAATT
TAAAAGGATCTAGGTGAAGATCCTTTTTGATAATCTCATGACCAAAATCCCTTAACGTGAGTTTTCGTTC
CACTGAGCGTCAGACCCCGTAGAAAAGATCAAAGGATCTTCTTGAGATCCTTTTTTTCTGCGCGTAATCT
GCTGCTTGCAAACAAAAAAACCACCGCTACCAGCGGTGGTTTGTTTGCCGGATCAAGAGCTACCAACTCT
TTTTCCGAAGGTAACTGGCTTCAGCAGAGCGCAGATACCAAATACTGTTCTTCTAGTGTAGCCGTAGTTA
GGCCACCACTTCAAGAACTCTGTAGCACCGCCTACATACCTCGCTCTGCTAATCCTGTTACCAGTGGCTG
CTGCCAGTGGCGATAAGTCGTGTCTTACCGGGTTGGACTCAAGACGATAGTTACCGGATAAGGCGCAGCG
GTCGGGCTGAACGGGGGGTTCGTGCACACAGCCCAGCTTGGAGCGAACGACCTACACCGAACTGAGATAC
CTACAGCGTGAGCTATGAGAAAGCGCCACGCTTCCCGAAGGGAGAAAGGCGGACAGGTATCCGGTAAGCG
GCAGGGTCGGAACAGGAGAGCGCACGAGGGAGCTTCCAGGGGGAAACGCCTGGTATCTTTATAGTCCTGT
CGGGTTTCGCCACCTCTGACTTGAGCGTCGATTTTTGTGATGCTCGTCAGGGGGGCGGAGCCTATGGAAA
AACGCCAGCAACGCGGCCTTTTTACGGTTCCTGGCCTTTTGCTGGCCTTTTGCTCACATGTTCTTTCCTG
CGTTATCCCCTGATTCTGTGGATAACCGTATTACCGCCTTTGAGTGAGCTGATACCGCTCGCCGCAGCCG
AACGACCGAGCGCAGCGAGTCAGTGAGCGAGGAAGCGGAAGAGCGCCCAATACGCAAACCGCCTCTCCCC
GCGCGTTGGCCGATTCATTAATGCAGCTGGCACGACAGGTTTCCCGACTGGAAAGCGGGCAGTGAGCGCA
ACGCAATTAATGTGAGTTAGCTCACTCATTAGGCACCCCAGGCTTTACACTTTATGCTTCCGGCTCGTAT
GTTGTGTGGAATTGTGAGCGGATAACAATTTCACACAGGAAACAGCTATGACCATGATTACGCCAAGCGC
GCAATTAACCCTCACTAAAGGGAACAAAAGCTGGAGCTGCAAGCTTAATGTAGTCTTATGCAATACTCTT
GTAGTCTTGCAACATGGTAACGATGAGTTAGCAACATGCCTTACAAGGAGAGAAAAAGCACCGTGCATGC
CGATTGGTGGAAGTAAGGTGGTACGATCGTGCCTTATTAGGAAGGCAACAGACGGGTCTGACATGGATTG
GACGAACCACTGAATTGCCGCATTGCAGAGATATTGTATTTAAGTGCCTAGCTCGATACATAAACGGGTC
TCTCTGGTTAGACCAGATCTGAGCCTGGGAGCTCTCTGGCTAACTAGGGAACCCACTGCTTAAGCCTCAA
TAAAGCTTGCCTTGAGTGCTTCAAGTAGTGTGTGCCCGTCTGTTGTGTGACTCTGGTAACTAGAGATCCC
TCAGACCCTTTTAGTCAGTGTGGAAAATCTCTAGCAGTGGCGCCCGAACAGGGACTTGAAAGCGAAAGGG
AAACCAGAGGAGCTCTCTCGACGCAGGACTCGGCTTGCTGAAGCGCGCACGGCAAGAGGCGAGGGGCGGC
GACTGGTGAGTACGCCAAAAATTTTGACTAGCGGAGGCTAGAAGGAGAGAGATGGGTGCGAGAGCGTCAG
TATTAAGCGGGGGAGAATTAGATCGCGATGGGAAAAAATTCGGTTAAGGCCAGGGGGAAAGAAAAAATAT
AAATTAAAACATATAGTATGGGCAAGCAGGGAGCTAGAACGATTCGCAGTTAATCCTGGCCTGTTAGAAA
CATCAGAAGGCTGTAGACAAATACTGGGACAGCTACAACCATCCCTTCAGACAGGATCAGAAGAACTTAG
ATCATTATATAATACAGTAGCAACCCTCTATTGTGTGCATCAAAGGATAGAGATAAAAGACACCAAGGAA
GCTTTAGACAAGATAGAGGAAGAGCAAAACAAAAGTAAGACCACCGCACAGCAAGCGGCCGCTGATCTTC
AGACCTGGAGGAGGAGATATGAGGGACAATTGGAGAAGTGAATTATATAAATATAAAGTAGTAAAAATTG
AACCATTAGGAGTAGCACCCACCAAGGCAAAGAGAAGAGTGGTGCAGAGAGAAAAAAGAGCAGTGGGAAT
AGGAGCTTTGTTCCTTGGGTTCTTGGGAGCAGCAGGAAGCACTATGGGCGCAGCGTCAATGACGCTGACG
GTACAGGCCAGACAATTATTGTCTGGTATAGTGCAGCAGCAGAACAATTTGCTGAGGGCTATTGAGGCGC
AACAGCATCTGTTGCAACTCACAGTCTGGGGCATCAAGCAGCTCCAGGCAAGAATCCTGGCTGTGGAAAG
ATACCTAAAGGATCAACAGCTCCTGGGGATTTGGGGTTGCTCTGGAAAACTCATTTGCACCACTGCTGTG
CCTTGGAATGCTAGTTGGAGTAATAAATCTCTGGAACAGATTTGGAATCACACGACCTGGATGGAGTGGG
ACAGAGAAATTAACAATTACACAAGCTTAATACACTCCTTAATTGAAGAATCGCAAAACCAGCAAGAAAA
GAATGAACAAGAATTATTGGAATTAGATAAATGGGCAAGTTTGTGGAATTGGTTTAACATAACAAATTGG
CTGTGGTATATAAAATTATTCATAATGATAGTAGGAGGCTTGGTAGGTTTAAGAATAGTTTTTGCTGTAC
TTTCTATAGTGAATAGAGTTAGGCAGGGATATTCACCATTATCGTTTCAGACCCACCTCCCAACCCCGAG
GGGACCCGACAGGCCCGAAGGAATAGAAGAAGAAGGTGGAGAGAGAGACAGAGACAGATCCATTCGATTA
GTGAACGGATCTCGACGGTATCGGTTAACTTTTAAAAGAAAAGGGGGGATTGGGGGGTACAGTGCAGGGG
AAAGAATAGTAGACATAATAGCAACAGACATACAAACTAAAGAATTACAAAAACAAATTACAAAAATTCA
AAATTTTATCGATGCGCTGCTTCGCGATGTACGGGCCAGATATACGCGTTGACATTGATTATTGACTAGT
TATTAATAGTAATCAATTACGGGGTCATTAGTTCATAGCCCATATATGGAGTTCCGCGTTACATAACTTA
CGGTAAATGGCCCGCCTGGCTGACCGCCCAACGACCCCCGCCCATTGACGTCAATAATGACGTATGTTCC
CATAGTAACGCCAATAGGGACTTTCCATTGACGTCAATGGGTGGAGTATTTACGGTAAACTGCCCACTTG
GCAGTACATCAAGTGTATCATATGCCAAGTACGCCCCCTATTGACGTCAATGACGGTAAATGGCCCGCCT
GGCATTATGCCCAGTACATGACCTTATGGGACTTTCCTACTTGGCAGTACATCTACGTATTAGTCATCGC
TATTACCATGGTGATGCGGTTTTGGCAGTACATCAATGGGCGTGGATAGCGGTTTGACTCACGGGGATTT
CCAAGTCTCCACCCCATTGACGTCAATGGGAGTTTGTTTTGGCACCAAAATCAACGGGACTTTCCAAAAT
GTCGTAACAACTCCGCCCCATTGACGCAAATGGGCGGTAGGCGTGTACGGTGGGAGGTCTATATAAGCAG
AGCTCTCTGGCTAACTAGAGAACCCACTGCTTACTGGCTTATCGAAATTAATACGACTCACTATAGGGAG
ACCCAAGCTTGGTACCGAGCTCGGATCCATGGACTACAAAGACGACGACAAAGATAGCACTGAGAACGTC
ATCAAGCCCTTCATGCGCTTCAAGGTGCACATGGAGGGCTCCGTGAACGGCCACGAGTTCGAGATCGAGG
GCGTGGGCGAGGGCAAGCCCTACGAGGGCACCCAGACCGCCAAGCTGCAAGTGACCAAGGGCGGCCCCCT
GCCCTTCGCCTGGGACATCCTGTCCCCCCAGTTCTTCTACGGCTCCAAGGCGTACATCAAGCACCCCGCC
GACATCCCCGACTACCTCAAGCAGTCCTTCCCCGAGGGCTTCAAGTGGGAGCGCGTGATGAACTTCGAGG
ACGGCGGCGTGGTGACCGTGACCCAGGACTCCTCCCTGCAGGACGGCACCCTCATCTACCACGTGAAGTT
CATCGGCGTGAACTTCCCCTCCGACGGCCCCGTAATGCAGAAGAAGACTCTGGGCTGGGAGCCCTCCACT
GAGCGCAACTACCCCCGCGACGGCGTGCTGAAGGGCGAGAACCACATGGCGCTGAAGCTGAAGGGCGGCG
GCCACTACCTGTGTGAGTTCAAGTCCATCTACATGGCCAAGAAGCCCGTGAAGCTGCCCGGCTACCACTA
CGTGGACTACAAGCTCGACATCACCTCCCACAACGAGGACTACACCGTGGTGGAGCAGTACGAGCGCGCC
GAGGCCCGCCACCACCTGTTCCAGTAGCTCGAGGTTAACGAATTCCGCCCCCCCCCCCTAACGTTACTGG
CCGAAGCCGCTTGGAATAAGGCCGGTGTGCGTTTGTCTATATGTTATTTTCCACCATATTGCCGTCTTTT
GGCAATGTGAGGGCCCGGAAACCTGGCCCTGTCTTCTTGACGAGCATTCCTAGGGGTCTTTCCCCTCTCG
CCAAAGGAATGCAAGGTCTGTTGAATGTCGTGAAGGAAGCAGTTCCTCTGGAAGCTTCTTGAAGACAAAC
AACGTCTGTAGCGACCCTTTGCAGGCAGCGGAACCCCCCACCTGGCGACAGGTGCCTCTGCGGCCAAAAG
CCACGTGTATAAGATACACCTGCAAAGGCGGCACAACCCCAGTGCCACGTTGTGAGTTGGATAGTTGTGG
AAAGAGTCAAATGGCTCTCCTCAAGCGTATTCAACAAGGGGCTGAAGGATGCCCAGAAGGTACCCCATTG
TATGGGATCTGATCTGGGGCCTCGGTGCACATGCTTTACATGTGTTTAGTCGAGGTTAAAAAAACGTCTA
GGCCCCCCGAACCACGGGGACGTGGTTTTCCTTTGAAAAACACGATGATAATATGGCCACAACCATGACC
GAGTACAAGCCCACGGTGCGCCTCGCCACCCGCGACGACGTCCCCCGGGCCGTACGCACCCTCGCCGCCG
CGTTCGCCGACTACCCCGCCACGCGCCACACCGTTGACCCGGACCGCCACATCGAGCGGGTCACCGAGCT
GCAAGAACTCTTCCTCACGCGCGTCGGGCTCGACATCGGCAAGGTGTGGGTCGCGGACGACGGCGCCGCG
GTGGCGGTCTGGACCACGCCGGAGAGCGTCGAAGCGGGGGCGGTGTTCGCCGAGATCGGCCCGCGCATGG
CCGAGTTGAGCGGTTCCCGGCTGGCCGCGCAGCAACAGATGGAAGGCCTCCTGGCGCCGCACCGGCCCAA
GGAGCCCGCGTGGTTCCTGGCCACCGTCGGCGTCTCGCCCGACCACCAGGGCAAGGGTCTGGGCAGCGCC
GTCGTGCTCCCCGGAGTGGAGGCGGCCGAGCGCGCCGGGGTGCCCGCCTTCCTGGAGACCTCCGCGCCCC
GCAACCTCCCCTTCTACGAGCGGCTCGGCTTCACCGTCACCGCCGACGTCGAGGTGCCCGAAGGACCGCG
CACCTGGTGCATGACCCGCAAGCCCGGTGCCTGAATGTCGACAATCAACCTCTGGATTACAAAATTTGTG
AAAGATTGACTGGTATTCTTAACTATGTTGCTCCTTTTACGCTATGTGGATACGCTGCTTTAATGCCTTT
GTATCATGCTATTGCTTCCCGTATGGCTTTCATTTTCTCCTCCTTGTATAAATCCTGGTTGCTGTCTCTT
TATGAGGAGTTGTGGCCCGTTGTCAGGCAACGTGGCGTGGTGTGCACTGTGTTTGCTGACGCAACCCCCA
CTGGTTGGGGCATTGCCACCACCTGTCAGCTCCTTTCCGGGACTTTCGCTTTCCCCCTCCCTATTGCCAC
GGCGGAACTCATCGCCGCCTGCCTTGCCCGCTGCTGGACAGGGGCTCGGCTGTTGGGCACTGACAATTCC
GTGGTGTTGTCGGGGAAGCTGACGTCCTTTCCATGGCTGCTCGCCTGTGTTGCCACCTGGATTCTGCGCG
GGACGTCCTTCTGCTACGTCCCTTCGGCCCTCAATCCAGCGGACCTTCCTTCCCGCGGCCTGCTGCCGGC
TCTGCGGCCTCTTCCGCGTCTTCGCCTTCGCCCTCAGACGAGTCGGATCTCCCTTTGGGCCGCCTCCCCG
CCTGGAATTCGAGCTCGGTACCTTTAAGACCAATGACTTACAAGGCAGCTGTAGATCTTAGCCACTTTTT
AAAAGAAAAGGGGGGACTGGAAGGGCTAATTCACTCCCAACGAAGACAAGATCTGCTTTTTGCTTGTACT
GGGTCTCTCTGGTTAGACCAGATCTGAGCCTGGGAGCTCTCTGGCTAACTAGGGAACCCACTGCTTAAGC
CTCAATAAAGCTTGCCTTGAGTGCTTCAAGTAGTGTGTGCCCGTCTGTTGTGTGACTCTGGTAACTAGAG
ATCCCTCAGACCCTTTTAGTCAGTGTGGAAAATCTCTAGCAGTAGTAGTTCATGTCATCTTATTATTCAG
TATTTATAACTTGCAAAGAAATGAATATCAGAGAGTGAGAGGAACTTGTTTATTGCAGCTTATAATGGTT
ACAAATAAAGCAATAGCATCACAAATTTCACAAATAAAGCATTTTTTTCACTGCATTCTAGTTGTGGTTT
GTCCAAACTCATCAATGTATCTTATCATGTCTGGCTCTAGCTATCCCGCCCCTAACTCCGCCCATCCCGC
CCCTAACTCCGCCCAGTTCCGCCCATTCTCCGCCCCATGGCTGACTAATTTTTTTTATTTATGCAGAGGC
CGAGGCCGCCTCGGCCTCTGAGCTATTCCAGAAGTAGTGAGGAGGCTTTTTTGGAGGCCTAGGGACGTAC
CCAATTCGCCCTATAGTGAGTCGTATTACGCGCGCTCACTGGCCGTCGTTTTACAACGTCGTGACTGGGA
AAACCCTGGCGTTACCCAACTTAATCGCCTTGCAGCACATCCCCCTTTCGCCAGCTGGCGTAATAGCGAA
GAGGCCCGCACCGATCGCCCTTCCCAACAGTTGCGCAGCCTGAATGGCGAATGGG
[124 nt withheld, positions 8246-8369]
C
[91 nt withheld, positions 8371-8461]
A
[49 nt withheld, positions 8463-8511]
CCTTTGACGTTGGAGTCCACGTTCTTT
[37 nt withheld, positions 8539-8575]
ACCCTATCTCGGTCTATTCTTTTGATTTATAAGGGATTTTGCCGATTTCGGCCTATTGGTTAAAAAATGA
GCTGATTTAACAAAAATTTAACGCGAATTTTAACAAAATATTAACGCTTACAATTT
Features (pLannotate 1.2.2; 30 found; start..end, strand, type, name):
     26..130     +  promoter       AmpR promoter: bla
    131..991     +  CDS            AmpR: β-lactamase; bla; confers resistance to ampicillin, carbenicillin, and related antibiotics
   1162..1750    +  rep_origin     ori: high-copy-number ColE1/pMB1/pBR322/pUC origin of replication
   1933..2025    +  CDS            lacI (fragment): lac repressor; lacI; The lac repressor binds to the lac operator to inhibit transcription in E. coli. This inhibition can be relieved by adding lactose or isopropyl-β-D-thiogalactopyranoside (IPTG).
   2038..2059    +  protein_bind   CAP binding site: CAP binding activates transcription in the presence of cAMP. E. coli catabolite activator protein
   2074..2104    +  promoter       lac promoter: promoter for the E. coli lac operon
   2112..2128    +  protein_bind   lac operator: The lac repressor binds to the lac operator to inhibit transcription in E. coli. This inhibition can be relieved by adding lactose or isopropyl-β-D-thiogalactopyranoside (IPTG). lac repressor encoded by lacI
   2173..2191    +  promoter       T3 promoter: promoter for bacteriophage T3 RNA polymerase
   2219..2445    +  promoter       RSV promoter: Rous sarcoma virus enhancer/promoter
   2446..2626    +  LTR            5' LTR (truncated): truncated 5' long terminal repeat (LTR) from HIV-1
   2673..2798    +  misc_feature   HIV-1 Ψ: packaging signal of human immunodeficiency virus type 1
   2782..3145    +  CDS            HIV-1 gag (fragment): gag protein from human immunodeficiency virus 1; gag
   3291..3524    +  misc_feature   RRE: The Rev response element (RRE) of HIV-1 allows for Rev-dependent mRNA export from the nucleus to the cytoplasm.
   3901..4001    +  CDS            Rev (fragment): human immunodeficiency virus 1 (HIV-1) Rev protein; rev; enhances nuclear export of unspliced and incompletely spliced viral mRNAs
   4020..4137    +  misc_feature   cPPT/CTS: central polypurine tract and central termination sequence of HIV-1
   4181..4560    +  enhancer       CMV enhancer: human cytomegalovirus immediate early enhancer
   4561..4764    +  promoter       CMV promoter: human cytomegalovirus (CMV) immediate early promoter
   4760..4793    +  LTR            5' LTR (truncated) (fragment): truncated 5' long terminal repeat (LTR) from HIV-1
   4809..4827    +  promoter       T7 promoter: promoter for bacteriophage T7 RNA polymerase
   4883..5557    +  CDS            E2-Crimson: far-red noncytotoxic tetrameric variant of DsRed fluorescent protein (Strack et al., 2009) mammalian codon-optimized
   5679..6141    +  misc_feature   IRES: internal ribosome entry site (IRES) of the encephalomyocarditis virus (EMCV)
   6155..6754    +  CDS            PuroR: puromycin N-acetyltransferase; pac from Streptomyces alboniger; confers resistance to puromycin
   6763..7351    +  misc_feature   WPRE: woodchuck hepatitis virus posttranscriptional regulatory element
   7368..7436    +  CDS            nef (fragment): NEF_HV1Z2 - Experimental evidence at protein level: Swiss-Prot protein existence level 1. Extracellular Nef protein targets CD4(+) T-lymphocytes for apoptosis by interacting with CXCR4 surface receptors. From Human immunodeficiency virus type 1 group M subtype D (isolate Z2/CDC-Z34) (HIV-1).
   7438..7671    +  LTR            3' LTR (ΔU3): self-inactivating 3' long terminal repeat (LTR) from HIV-1
   7743..7864    +  polyA_signal   SV40 poly(A) signal: SV40 polyadenylation signal
   7904..8039    +  rep_origin     SV40 ori: SV40 origin of replication
   8060..8078    -  promoter       T7 promoter: promoter for bacteriophage T7 RNA polymerase
   8086..8241    +  CDS            lacZα (fragment): LacZα fragment of β-galactosidase; lacZ fragment
   8246..8674    +  rep_origin     f1 ori (sequence partly withheld): f1 bacteriophage origin of replication; arrow indicates direction of (+) strand synthesis
