[The description below was written by a language model from this plasmid's Addgene catalogue record and pLannotate feature annotations shown in this document.]
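Description:
RRL.sin.cPPT.CMV/Flag-E2-crimson.IRES-puro.WPRE (MT06) is an HIV-1-based, self-inactivating lentiviral transfer vector of about 8.7 kb for stable expression of a FLAG-tagged far-red fluorescent protein in mammalian cells. It is propagated in E. coli through a high-copy ColE1/pUC-type origin with ampicillin selection (AmpR). The backbone also carries an f1 origin, an SV40 origin and remnants of lac/lacZα sequences. The viral genome is transcribed from a chimeric RSV promoter fused to a truncated 5' LTR, an arrangement that makes genomic RNA production Tat-independent. It contains the Ψ packaging signal with a partial gag sequence, the Rev response element for nuclear export of the unspliced RNA, and the cPPT/CTS, which aids nuclear import of the reverse-transcribed genome. The 3' LTR has a ΔU3 deletion, so the integrated provirus lacks LTR promoter activity. An SV40 polyadenylation signal follows it.

The internal cassette is driven by the CMV immediate-early enhancer/promoter. The 699 bp synthetic insert, cloned between BamHI and XhoI, encodes E2-Crimson, a noncytotoxic tetrameric DsRed derivative, with an N-terminal FLAG tag. The tag itself is not separately annotated in the feature table. An EMCV IRES downstream allows translation of puromycin N-acetyltransferase from the same transcript, linking drug resistance to expression of the fluorescent protein, and a WPRE enhances transcript stability and expression. After packaging with helper plasmids supplied in trans, the vector can be used to transduce cells and select them with puromycin. The record states only ectopic expression as its purpose. A fluorescent, FLAG-tagged protein of this kind would plausibly serve as a control alongside sister vectors encoding genes of interest, though this is not stated.
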