Addgene plasmid #139448: RRL.sin.cPPT.CMV/Flag-E2-crimson.IRES-puro.WPRE (MT06)
Purpose: Lentiviral vector to ectopically express Flag-tagged E2-crimson from CMV promoter
Depositing lab: Caroline Goujon. Depositing organization: CNRS, Delegation Occitanie Est. Publication: The interferon-inducible isoform of NCOA7 inhibits endosome-mediated viral entry. Doyle T, Moncorge O, Bonaventure B, Pollpeter D, Lussignol M, Tauziet M, Apolonia L, Catanese MT, Goujon C, Malim MH. Nat Microbiol. 2018 Dec;3(12):1369-1376. doi: 10.1038/s41564-018-0273-9. Epub 2018 Nov 26. PubMed 30478388.
Backbone
  Vector backbone: RRL.sin.cPPT.CMV/IRES-puro.WPRE
  Backbone manufacturer: PMID: 24048477
  Vector type: Mammalian Expression, Lentiviral
  Selectable markers: Puromycin
Growth in bacteria
  Bacterial resistance: Ampicillin, 100 μg/mL
  Growth temperature: 37°C
  Growth strain: NEB Stable
  Copy number: High Copy
Gene/Insert
  Gene/Insert name: FLAG-tag E2-crimson
  Species: Synthetic
  Insert size (bp): 699
  Promoter: CMV
  Tag / fusion protein: FLAG (N terminal on insert)
  Cloning method: Restriction Enzyme; 5′ cloning site BamHI (unknown if destroyed); 3′ cloning site XhoI (unknown if destroyed)
Resource information
  A portion of this plasmid was derived from a plasmid made by: backbone described in PMID: 24048477
Terms and licenses: Academic/Nonprofit Terms; Industry Terms: Not Available to Industry
How to cite: RRL.sin.cPPT.CMV/Flag-E2-crimson.IRES-puro.WPRE (MT06) was a gift from Caroline Goujon (Addgene plasmid # 139448 ; http://n2t.net/addgene:139448 ; RRID:Addgene_139448)
